Addgene plasmid #89433: pSG5-hSyntenin2b
Purpose: mammalian expressio of human Syntenin2b
Depositing lab: Fritz Rathjen. Depositing organization: Max-Delbrueck-Centrum fuer Molekulare Medizin (MDC). Publication: The neural cell recognition molecule neurofascin interacts with syntenin-1 but not with syntenin-2, both of which reveal self-associating activity. Koroll M, Rathjen FG, Volkmer H. J Biol Chem. 2001 Apr 6;276(14):10646-54. doi: 10.1074/jbc.M010647200. Epub 2001 Jan 4. PubMed 11152476.
Backbone
  Vector backbone: pSG5
  Backbone manufacturer: Stratagene
  Vector type: Mammalian Expression
Growth in bacteria
  Bacterial resistance: Ampicillin, 100 μg/mL
  Growth temperature: 37°C
  Growth strain: DH5alpha
  Copy number: High Copy
Gene/Insert
  Gene/Insert name: SDCBP2 (alt name: Syntenin-2)
  Species: H. sapiens (human)
  Entrez Gene: SDCBP2 (a.k.a. SITAC, SITAC18, ST-2, ST2)
  Promoter: SV40
  Cloning method: Restriction Enzyme; 5′ cloning site EcoRI (unknown if destroyed); 3′ cloning site EcoRI (unknown if destroyed)
  Sequencing primers: 5′ T7
Terms and licenses: Academic/Nonprofit Terms; Industry Terms: Not Available to Industry
How to cite: pSG5-hSyntenin2b was a gift from Fritz Rathjen (Addgene plasmid # 89433 ; http://n2t.net/addgene:89433 ; RRID:Addgene_89433)
