[The description below was written by a language model from this plasmid's Addgene catalogue record and pLannotate feature annotations shown in this document.]
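Description:
pSG5-hSyntenin2b is a mammalian expression plasmid built on the Stratagene pSG5 backbone and carrying a human SDCBP2 (syntenin-2) coding sequence, designated by its name as the 2b form. The sequenced plasmid is about 4.7 kb. In bacteria it replicates from a high-copy ColE1/pUC-type origin and is selected with ampicillin through the β-lactamase gene and its own promoter. An f1 phage origin is also present, which allows rescue of single-stranded DNA. Short remnants of rop, the pBR322 bom region and lacZα are annotated as well, but these are backbone leftovers with no evident functional role.

The expression cassette follows the standard pSG5 layout. The SV40 enhancer and early promoter drives transcription through a rabbit β-globin intron, which provides a splicing event that generally improves mRNA processing and expression in mammalian cells. The insert follows, and the transcript terminates at an SV40 polyadenylation signal. A T7 promoter lies between the intron and the insert, so the same plasmid can serve as a template for in vitro transcription, and it also acts as the 5′ sequencing primer site. The cDNA was cloned between EcoRI sites at both ends. The annotation matches roughly 620 bp of it to human SDCBP2 as a partial match to the reference protein, which may reflect the shorter isoform, although the record does not say so. No epitope tag, reporter or mammalian selection marker is annotated, so the plasmid appears suited to transient expression of untagged protein. The associated study examined the binding of syntenin-1 and syntenin-2 to the neural cell recognition molecule neurofascin, as well as syntenin self-association.
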