Features (pLannotate 1.2.2; 12 found; start..end, strand, type, name):
    268..840     +  intron         β-globin intron: intron from rabbit β-globin gene
    895..913     +  promoter       T7 promoter: promoter for bacteriophage T7 RNA polymerase
    922..1545    +  CDS            SDCBP2 (fragment): SDCB2_HUMAN - Also known as SITAC18. Experimental evidence at protein level: Swiss-Prot protein existence level 1. Binds phosphatidylinositol 4,5-bisphosphate (PIP2). May play a role in the organization of nuclear PIP2, cell division and cell survival (PubMed:15961997). From Homo sapiens (Human).
   1576..1697    +  polyA_signal   SV40 poly(A) signal: SV40 polyadenylation signal
   1902..2490    -  rep_origin     ori: high-copy-number ColE1/pMB1/pBR322/pUC origin of replication
   2661..3521    -  CDS            AmpR: β-lactamase; bla; confers resistance to ampicillin, carbenicillin, and related antibiotics
   3522..3626    -  promoter       AmpR promoter: bla
   3721..3756    +  CDS            rop (fragment): Rop protein, which maintains plasmids at low copy number; rop
   3858..3957    +  misc_feature   bom (fragment): basis of mobility region from pBR322
   3985..4413    -  rep_origin     f1 ori (sequence partly withheld): f1 bacteriophage origin of replication; arrow indicates direction of (+) strand synthesis
   4417..4574    -  CDS            lacZα (fragment): LacZα fragment of β-galactosidase; lacZ fragment
   4584..237     +  promoter       SV40 promoter (across the origin): SV40 enhancer and early promoter
>Addgene plasmid #89433 | pSG5-hSyntenin2b | addgene full sequence | sequence record 177644 | Addgene NGS Result
AAGTCCCCAGGCTCCCCAGCAGGCAGAAGTATGCAAAGCATGCATCTCAATTAGTCAGCAACCATAGTCC
CGCCCCTAACTCCGCCCATCCCGCCCCTAACTCCGCCCAGTTCCGCCCATTCTCCGCCCCATGGCTGACT
AATTTTTTTTATTTATGCAGAGGCCGAGGCCGCCTCGGCCTCTGAGCTATTCCAGAAGTAGTGAAGAGGC
TTTTTTGGAGGCCTAGGCTTTTGCAAAAAGCTCCGGATCGATCCTGAGAACTTCAGGGTGAGTTTGGGGA
CCCTTGATTGTTCTTTCTTTTTCGCTATTGTAAAATTCATGTTATATGGAGGGGGCAAAGTTTTCAGGGT
GTTGTTTAGAATGGGAAGATGTCCCTTGTATCACCATGGACCCTCATGATAATTTTGTTTCTTTCACTTT
CTACTCTGTTGACAACCATTGTCTCCTCTTATTTTCTTTTCATTTTCTGTAACTTTTTCGTTAAACTTTA
GCTTGCATTTGTAACGAATTTTTAAATTCACTTTTGTTTATTTGTCAGATTGTAAGTACTTTCTCTAATC
ACTTTTTTTTCAAGGCAATCAGGGTATATTATATTGTACTTCAGCACAGTTTTAGAGAACAATTGTTATA
ATTAAATGATAAGGTAGAATATTTCTGCATATAAATTCTGGCTGGCGTGGAAATATTCTTATTGGTAGAA
ACAACTACATCCTGGTCATCATCCTGCCTTTCTCTTTATGGTTACAATGATATACACTGTTTGAGATGAG
GATAAAATACTCTGAGTCCAAACCGGGCCCCTCTGCTAACCATGTTCATGCCTTCTTCTTTTTCCTACAG
CTCCTGGGCAACGTGCTGGTTATTGTGCTGTCTCATCATTTTGGCAAAGAATTGTAATACGACTCACTAT
AGGGCGAATTCCAGATGGTGGCACCGGTAACCGGGTACAGCCTGGGCGTGCGGCGAGCTGAGATCAAGCC
CGGGGTGCGCGAGATCCACCTGTGCAAGGACGAGCGCGGCAAGACCGGGCTGAGGCTGCGGAAGGTCGAC
CAGGGGCTCTTTGTGCAGTTGGTCCAGGCCAACACCCCTGCATCCCTTGTGGGGCTGCGCTTTGGGGACC
AGCTCCTGCAGATTGACGGGCGTGACTGTGCTGGGTGGAGCTCGCACAAAGCCCATCAGGTGGTGAAGAA
GGCATCAGGCGATAAGATTGTCGTGGTGGTTCGGGACAGGCCGTTCCAGCGGACTGTCACCATGCACAAG
GACAGCATGGGCCACGTCGGCTTCGTGATCAAGAAGGGGAAGATTGTCTCTCTGGTCAAAGGGAGTTCTG
CGGCCTGCAACGGGCTCCTCACCAACCACTACGTGTGTGAGGTGGACGGGCAGAATGTTATCGGGCTGAA
GGACAAAAAGATCATGGAGATTCTGGCCACGGCTGGGAACGTTGTCACCCTGACCATCATCCCCAGTGTG
ATCTACGAGCACATGGTCAAAAAGTTGCCTCCAGTCCTGCTCCACCACACCATGGACCACTCCATCCCAG
ATGCCTGAATTCGGATCCAGATCTTATTAAAGCAGAACTTGTTTATTGCAGCTTATAATGGTTACAAATA
AAGCAATAGCATCACAAATTTCACAAATAAAGCATTTTTTTCACTGCATTCTAGTTGTGGTTTGTCCAAA
CTCATCAATGTATCTTATCATGTCTGGTCGACTCTAGACTCTTCCGCTTCCTCGCTCACTGACTCGCTGC
GCTCGGTCGTTCGGCTGCGGCGAGCGGTATCAGCTCACTCAAAGGCGGTAATACGGTTATCCACAGAATC
AGGGGATAACGCAGGAAAGAACATGTGAGCAAAAGGCCAGCAAAAGGCCAGGAACCGTAAAAAGGCCGCG
TTGCTGGCGTTTTTCCATAGGCTCCGCCCCCCTGACGAGCATCACAAAAATCGACGCTCAAGTCAGAGGT
GGCGAAACCCGACAGGACTATAAAGATACCAGGCGTTTCCCCCTGGAAGCTCCCTCGTGCGCTCTCCTGT
TCCGACCCTGCCGCTTACCGGATACCTGTCCGCCTTTCTCCCTTCGGGAAGCGTGGCGCTTTCTCATAGC
TCACGCTGTAGGTATCTCAGTTCGGTGTAGGTCGTTCGCTCCAAGCTGGGCTGTGTGCACGAACCCCCCG
TTCAGCCCGACCGCTGCGCCTTATCCGGTAACTATCGTCTTGAGTCCAACCCGGTAAGACACGACTTATC
GCCACTGGCAGCAGCCACTGGTAACAGGATTAGCAGAGCGAGGTATGTAGGCGGTGCTACAGAGTTCTTG
AAGTGGTGGCCTAACTACGGCTACACTAGAAGAACAGTATTTGGTATCTGCGCTCTGCTGAAGCCAGTTA
CCTTCGGAAAAAGAGTTGGTAGCTCTTGATCCGGCAAACAAACCACCGCTGGTAGCGGTGGTTTTTTTGT
TTGCAAGCAGCAGATTACGCGCAGAAAAAAAGGATCTCAAGAAGATCCTTTGATCTTTTCTACGGGGTCT
GACGCTCAGTGGAACGAAAACTCACGTTAAGGGATTTTGGTCATGAGATTATCAAAAAGGATCTTCACCT
AGATCCTTTTAAATTAAAAATGAAGTTTTAAATCAATCTAAAGTATATATGAGTAAACTTGGTCTGACAG
TTACCAATGCTTAATCAGTGAGGCACCTATCTCAGCGATCTGTCTATTTCGTTCATCCATAGTTGCCTGA
CTCCCCGTCGTGTAGATAACTACGATACGGGAGGGCTTACCATCTGGCCCCAGTGCTGCAATGATACCGC
GAGACCCACGCTCACCGGCTCCAGATTTATCAGCAATAAACCAGCCAGCCGGAAGGGCCGAGCGCAGAAG
TGGTCCTGCAACTTTATCCGCCTCCATCCAGTCTATTAATTGTTGCCGGGAAGCTAGAGTAAGTAGTTCG
CCAGTTAATAGTTTGCGCAACGTTGTTGCCATTGCTACAGGCATCGTGGTGTCACGCTCGTCGTTTGGTA
TGGCTTCATTCAGCTCCGGTTCCCAACGATCAAGGCGAGTTACATGATCCCCCATGTTGTGCAAAAAAGC
GGTTAGCTCCTTCGGTCCTCCGATCGTTGTCAGAAGTAAGTTGGCCGCAGTGTTATCACTCATGGTTATG
GCAGCACTGCATAATTCTCTTACTGTCATGCCATCCGTAAGATGCTTTTCTGTGACTGGTGAGTACTCAA
CCAAGTCATTCTGAGAATAGTGTATGCGGCGACCGAGTTGCTCTTGCCCGGCGTCAATACGGGATAATAC
CGCGCCACATAGCAGAACTTTAAAAGTGCTCATCATTGGAAAACGTTCTTCGGGGCGAAAACTCTCAAGG
ATCTTACCGCTGTTGAGATCCAGTTCGATGTAACCCACTCGTGCACCCAACTGATCTTCAGCATCTTTTA
CTTTCACCAGCGTTTCTGGGTGAGCAAAAACAGGAAGGCAAAATGCCGCAAAAAAGGGAATAAGGGCGAC
ACGGAAATGTTGAATACTCATACTCTTCCTTTTTCAATATTATTGAAGCATTTATCAGGGTTATTGTCTC
ATGAGCGGATACATATTTGAATGTATTTAGAAAAATAAACAAATAGGGGTTCCGCGCACATTTCCCCGAA
AAGTGCCACCTGACGTCTAAGAAACCATTATTATCATGACATTAACCTATAAAAATAGGCGTATCACGAG
GCCCTTTCGTCTCGCGCGTTTCGGTGATGACGGTGAAAACCTCTGACACATGCAGCTCCCGGAGACGGTC
ACAGCTTGTCTGTAAGCGGATGCCGGGAGCAGACAAGCCCGTCAGGGCGCGTCAGCGGGTGTTGGCGGGT
GTCGGGGCTGGCTTAACTATGCGGCATCAGAGCAGATTGTACTGAGAGTGCACCATATGCGGTGTGAAAT
ACCGCACAGATGCGTAAGGAGAAAATACCGCATCAGGAAATTGTAAGCGTTAATATTTTGTTAAAATTCG
CGTTAAATTTTTGTTAAATCAGCTCATTTTTTAACCAATAGGCCGAAATCGGCAAAATCCCTTATAAATC
AAAAGAATAGACCGAGATAGGGT
[37 nt withheld, positions 4084-4120]
AAAGAACGTGGACTCCAACGTCAAAGG
[49 nt withheld, positions 4148-4196]
T
[91 nt withheld, positions 4198-4288]
G
[124 nt withheld, positions 4290-4413]
CCATTCGCCATTCAGGCTGCGCAACTGTTGGGAAGGGCGATCGGTGCGGGCCTCTTCGCTATTACGCCAG
CTGGCGAAAGGGGGATGTGCTGCAAGGCGATTAAGTTGGGTAACGCCAGGGTTTTCCCAGTCACGACGTT
GTAAAACGACGGCCAGTGAATTGTCGACTTCTGAGGCGGAAAGAACCAGCTGTGGAATGTGTGTCAGTTA
GGGTGTGGAAAGTCCCCAGGCTCCCCAGCAGGCAGAAGTATGCAAAGCATGCATCTCAATTAGTCAGCAA
GGA
